LOCUS       Exported 6979 bp ds-DNA circular SYN 12-MAY-2021
DEFINITION  synthetic circular DNA
ACCESSION   .
VERSION     .
KEYWORDS    pAAV-mCAMK-RFP
SOURCE      synthetic DNA construct
  ORGANISM  synthetic DNA construct
REFERENCE   1 (bases 1 to 6979)
  AUTHORS   Nathanson JL, Yanagawa Y, Obata K, Callaway EM
  TITLE     Preferential labeling of inhibitory and excitatory cortical neurons
            by endogenous tropism of adeno-associated virus and lentivirus
            vectors.
  JOURNAL   Neuroscience. 2009 Jun 30. 161(2):441-50.
  PUBMED    19318117
REFERENCE   2 (bases 1 to 6979)
  AUTHORS   .
  TITLE     Direct Submission
  JOURNAL   Exported May 12, 2021 from SnapGene Server 1.1.58
            http://www.snapgene.com
FEATURES             Location/Qualifiers
     source          1..6979
                     /organism="synthetic DNA construct"
                     /mol_type="other DNA"
     repeat_region   7..136
                     /label=AAV2 ITR
     promoter        234..1523
                     /label=CaMKII promoter
                     /note="promoter for the mouse calcium/calmodulin-dependent
                     kinase II alpha subunit"
     intron          1587..2062
                     /label=-beta-globin intron
                     /note="internally truncated intron from human beta-globin"
     primer_bind     2144..2160
                     /label=SK primer
                     /note="common sequencing primer, one of multiple similar
                     variants"
     primer_bind     2144..2160
                     /label=pBluescriptSK
                     /note="For pBluescript vector"
     regulatory      2192..2201
                     /regulatory_class="other"
                     /note="vertebrate consensus sequence for strong initiation
                     of translation (Kozak, 1987)"
     CDS             2198..2875
                     /codon_start=1
                     /product="rapidly maturing tetrameric variant of DsRed
                     fluorescent protein (Bevis and Glick, 2002)"
                     /label=DsRed-Express
                     /note="mammalian codon-optimized"
                     /translation="MASSEDVIKEFMRFKVRMEGSVNGHEFEIEGEGEGRPYEGTQTAK
                     LKVTKGGPLPFAWDILSPQFQYGSKVYVKHPADIPDYKKLSFPEGFKWERVMNFEDGGV
                     VTVTQDSSLQDGSFIYKVKFIGVNFPSDGPVMQKKTMGWEASTERLYPRDGVLKGEIHK
                     ALKLKDGGHYLVEFKSIYMAKKPVQLPGYYYVDSKLDITSHNEDYTIVEQYERAEGRHH
                     LFL"
     primer_bind     complement(2328..2346)
                     /label=mCherry-R
                     /note="mCherry, reverse primer"
     primer_bind     complement(2378..2398)
                     /label=DsRed1-N
                     /note="DsRed1, reverse primer"
     primer_bind     2596..2615
                     /label=mCherry-F
                     /note="mCherry, forward primer"
     primer_bind     2790..2813
                     /label=DsRed1-C
                     /note="DsRed1, forward primer"
     promoter        complement(2918..2936)
                     /label=SP6 promoter
                     /note="promoter for bacteriophage SP6 RNA polymerase"
     primer_bind     complement(2919..2936)
                     /label=SP6
                     /note="SP6 promoter, forward primer"
     primer_bind     complement(2956..2973)
                     /label=BGH-rev
                     /note="Bovine growth hormone terminator, reverse primer.
                     Also called BGH reverse"
     polyA_signal    2962..3073
                     /label=bGH poly(A) signal
                     /note="bovine growth hormone polyadenylation signal"
     rep_origin      3764..4277
                     /direction=RIGHT
                     /label=M13 ori
                     /note="M13 bacteriophage origin of replication; arrow
                     indicates direction of (+) strand synthesis"
     primer_bind     complement(3851..3870)
                     /label=F1ori-R
                     /note="F1 origin, reverse primer"
     primer_bind     4061..4082
                     /label=F1ori-F
                     /note="F1 origin, forward primer"
     primer_bind     complement(4758..4777)
                     /label=pRS-marker
                     /note="pRS vectors, use to sequence yeast selectable
                     marker"
     primer_bind     4877..4899
                     /label=pGEX 3'
                     /note="pGEX vectors, reverse primer"
     primer_bind     complement(4937..4955)
                     /label=pBRforEco
                     /note="pBR322 vectors, upsteam of EcoRI site, forward
                     primer"
     promoter        5023..5127
                     /gene="bla"
                     /label=AmpR promoter
     CDS             5128..5988
                     /codon_start=1
                     /gene="bla"
                     /product="beta-lactamase"
                     /label=AmpR
                     /note="confers resistance to ampicillin, carbenicillin, and
                     related antibiotics"
                     /translation="MSIQHFRVALIPFFAAFCLPVFAHPETLVKVKDAEDQLGARVGYI
                     ELDLNSGKILESFRPEERFPMMSTFKVLLCGAVLSRIDAGQEQLGRRIHYSQNDLVEYS
                     PVTEKHLTDGMTVRELCSAAITMSDNTAANLLLTTIGGPKELTAFLHNMGDHVTRLDRW
                     EPELNEAIPNDERDTTMPVAMATTLRKLLTGELLTLASRQQLIDWMEADKVAGPLLRSA
                     LPAGWFIADKSGAGERGSRGIIAALGPDGKPSRIVVIYTTGSQATMDERNRQIAEIGAS
                     LIKHW"
     primer_bind     complement(5346..5365)
                     /label=Amp-R
                     /note="Ampicillin resistance gene, reverse primer"
     rep_origin      6159..6747
                     /direction=RIGHT
                     /label=ori
                     /note="high-copy-number ColE1/pMB1/pBR322/pUC origin of
                     replication"
     primer_bind     6648..6667
                     /label=pBR322ori-F
                     /note="pBR322 origin, forward primer"
     primer_bind     6901..6918
                     /label=L4440
                     /note="L4440 vector, forward primer"
ORIGIN
        1 cagcagctgc gcgctcgctc gctcactgag gccgcccggg caaagcccgg gcgtcgggcg
       61 acctttggtc gcccggcctc agtgagcgag cgagcgcgca gagagggagt ggccaactcc
      121 atcactaggg gttccttgta gttaatgatt aacccgccat gctacttatc tacgtagcca
      181 tgctctagag gatccttcga aaagcttgta tacggccggc cacgcgttcg taacattatg
      241 gccttaggtc acttcatctc catggggttc ttcttctgat tttctagaaa atgagatggg
      301 ggtgcagaga gcttcctcag tgacctgccc agggtcacat cagaaatgtc agagctagaa
      361 cttgaactca gattactaat cttaaattcc atgccttggg ggcatgcaag tacgatatac
      421 agaaggagtg aactcattag ggcagatgac caatgagttt aggaaagaag agtccagggc
      481 agggtacatc tacaccaccc gcccagccct gggtgagtcc agccacgttc acctcattat
      541 agttgcctct ctccagtcct accttgacgg gaagcacaag cagaaactgg gacaggagcc
      601 ccaggagacc aaatcttcat ggtccctctg ggaggatggg tggggagagc tgtggcagag
      661 gcctcaggag gggccctgct gctcagtggt gacagatagg ggtgagaaag cagacagagt
      721 cattccgtca gcattctggg tctgtttggt acttcttctc acgctaaggt ggcggtgtga
      781 tatgcacaat ggctaaaaag cagggagagc tggaaagaaa caaggacaga gacagaggcc
      841 aagtcaacca gaccaattcc cagaggaagc aaagaaacca ttacagagac tacaaggggg
      901 aagggaagga gagatgaatt agcttcccct gtaaacctta gaacccagct gttgccaggg
      961 caacggggca atacctgtct cttcagagga gatgaagttg ccagggtaac tacatcctgt
     1021 ctttctcaag gaccatccca gaatgtggca cccactagcc gttaccatag caactgcctc
     1081 tttgccccac ttaatcccat cccgtctgtt aaaagggccc tatagttgga ggtgggggag
     1141 gtaggaagag cgatgatcac ttgtggacta agtttgttca catccccttc tccaaccccc
     1201 tcagtacatc accctgggag aacaaggtcc acttgcttct gggcccacac agtcctgcag
     1261 tattgtgtat ataaggccag ggcaacggag gagcaggttt tgaagtgaaa ggcaggcagg
     1321 tgttggggag gcagttaccg gggcaacggg aacagggcgt ttcggaggtg gttgccatgg
     1381 ggacctggat gctgacgaag gctcgcgagg ctgtgagcag ccacagtgcc ctgctcagaa
     1441 gccccaagct cgtcaatcaa gctggttctc catttgcact caggagcacg ggcaggcgag
     1501 tggcccctag ttctgggggc agctctagag cgatcccccg accgcgggct agcggcgcgc
     1561 cgagctcgga tcctgagaac ttcagggtga gtctatggga cccttgatgt tttctttccc
     1621 cttcttttct atggttaagt tcatgtcata ggaaggggag aagtaacagg gtacacatat
     1681 tgaccaaatc agggtaattt tgcatttgta attttaaaaa atgctttctt cttttaatat
     1741 acttttttgt ttatcttatt tctaatactt tccctaatct ctttctttca gggcaataat
     1801 gatacaatgt atcatgcctc tttgcaccat tctaaagaat aacagtgata atttctgggt
     1861 taaggcaata gcaatatttc tgcatataaa tatttctgca tataaattgt aactgatgta
     1921 agaggtttca tattgctaat agcagctaca atccagctac cattctgctt ttattttatg
     1981 gttgggataa ggctggatta ttctgagtcc aagctaggcc cttttgctaa tcatgttcat
     2041 acctcttatc ttcctcccac agctcctggg caacgtgctg gtctgtgtgc tggcccatca
     2101 ctttggcaaa gcacgtgaat tcgaagatct ggccgcctgg gcctctagaa ctagtggatc
     2161 ccccgggctg caggaattcg atgctaccgt cgccaccatg gcctcctccg aggacgtcat
     2221 caaggagttc atgcgcttca aggtgcgcat ggagggctcc gtgaacggcc acgagttcga
     2281 gatcgagggc gagggcgagg gccgccccta cgagggcacc cagaccgcca agctgaaggt
     2341 gaccaagggc ggccccctgc ccttcgcctg ggacatcctg tccccccagt tccagtacgg
     2401 ctccaaggtg tacgtgaagc accccgccga catccccgac tacaagaagc tgtccttccc
     2461 cgagggcttc aagtgggagc gcgtgatgaa cttcgaggac ggcggcgtgg tgaccgtgac
     2521 ccaggactcc tccctgcagg acggctcctt catctacaag gtgaagttca tcggcgtgaa
     2581 cttcccctcc gacggccccg taatgcagaa gaagactatg ggctgggagg cctccaccga
     2641 gcgcctgtac ccccgcgacg gcgtgctgaa gggcgagatc cacaaggccc tgaagctgaa
     2701 ggacggcggc cactacctgg tggagttcaa gtccatctac atggccaaga agcccgtgca
     2761 gctgcccggc tactactacg tggactccaa gctggacatc acctcccaca acgaggacta
     2821 caccatcgtg gagcagtacg agcgcgccga gggccgccac cacctgttcc tgtagacggc
     2881 caaatgaatt cccaaaccgt acgggaaacg gccctattct atagtgtcac ctaaatgcta
     2941 gagctcgctg atcagcctcg actgtgcctt ctagttgcca gccatctgtt gtttgcccct
     3001 cccccgtgcc ttccttgacc ctggaaggtg ccactcccac tgtcctttcc taataaaatg
     3061 aggaaattgc atcgcattgt ctgagtaggt gtcattctat tctggggggt ggggtggggc
     3121 aggacagcaa gggggaggat tgggaagaca atagcgcggc cgctctagag catggctacg
     3181 tagataagta gcatggcggg ttaatcatta actacaagga acccctagtg atggagttgg
     3241 ccactccctc tctgcgcgct cgctcgctca ctgaggccgg gcgaccaaag gtcgcccgac
     3301 gcccgggctt tgcccgggcg gcctcagtga gcgagcgagc gcgccagctg gcgtaatagc
     3361 gaagaggccc gcaccgatcg cccttcccaa cagttgcgca gcctgaatgg cgaatggaat
     3421 tccagacgat tgagcgtcaa aatgtaggta tttccatgag cgtttttcct gttgcaatgg
     3481 ctggcggtaa tattgttctg gatattaccn nnnnnnnnnn nnnnnnnnnn nnnnnnnnnn
     3541 nnnnnnnnnn nnnnnnnnnn nnnnnnnnnn nnnnnnnnnn nnnnnnnnnn nnnnnnnnnn
     3601 nnnnnnnnnn nnnnnnnnnn nnnnnnnnnn nnnnnnnnnn nnnnnnnnnn nnnnnnnnnn
     3661 nnnnnnnnnn nnnnnnnnnn nnnnnnnnnn nnnnnnnnnn nnnnnnnnnn nnnnnnnnnn
     3721 nnnnnnnnnn nnnnnnnnnn nnnnnnnnnn nnnnnnnnnn nnnnnnnnnn nnnnnnnnnn
     3781 nnnnnnnnnn nnnnnnnnnn nnnnnnnnnn nnnnnnnnnn nnnnnnnnnn nnnnnnnnnn
     3841 nnnnnnnnnn nnnnnnnnnn nnnnnnnnnn nnnnnnnnnn nnnnnnncnn nnnnnnnnnn
     3901 nnnnnnnnnn nnnnnnnnnn nnnnnnnnnn nnnnnnnnnn nnnnnnnnnn nnnnnnnnnn
     3961 nnnnnnnnnn nnnnnnnnna nnnnnnnnnn nnnnnnnnnn nnnnnnnnnn nnnnnnnnnn
     4021 nnnnnnnnnc ctttgacgtt ggagtccacg ttctttaata gtggactctt gttccaaact
     4081 ggaacaacac tcaaccctat ctcggtctat tcttttgatt tataagggat tttgccgatt
     4141 tcggcctatt ggttaaaaaa tgagctgatt taacaaaaat ttaacgcgaa ttttaacaaa
     4201 atattaacgt ttacaattta aatatttgct tatacaatct nnnnnnnnnn nnnnnnnnnn
     4261 nnnnnnnnnn nnnnnnnnnn nnnnnnnnnn nnnnnnnnnn nnnnnnnnnn nnnnnnnnnn
     4321 nnnnnnnnnn nnnnnnnnnn ctcaggcaat gacctgatag cctttgtagn nnnnnnnnnn
     4381 nnnnnnnnnn nnnnnnnnnn nnnnnnnnnn nnnnnnnnnn nnnnnnnnnn nnnnnnnntg
     4441 gtgatttgac tgtctccggc ctttctcacc cgtttgaatc tttacctaca cattactcag
     4501 gcattgcatt taaaatatat gagggttcta aaaattttta tccttgcgtt gaaataaagg
     4561 cttctcccnn nnnnnnnnnn nnnnnnnnnn nnnnnnnnnn nnnnnnnnnn nnnnnnnnnn
     4621 nnnnnnnnnn nnnnnnnnnn nnnnnnnnnn nttctttgcc ttgcctgtat gatttattgg
     4681 atgttggaat tcctgatgcg gtattttctc cttacgcatc tgtgcggtat ttcacaccgc
     4741 atatggtgca ctctcagtac aatctgctct gatgccgcat agttaagcca gccccgacac
     4801 ccgccaacac ccgctgacgc gccctgacgg gcttgtctgc tcccggcatc cgcttacaga
     4861 caagctgtga ccgtctccgg gagctgcatg tgtcagaggt tttcaccgtc atcaccgaaa
     4921 cgcgcgagac gaaagggcct cgtgatacgc ctatttttat aggttaatgt catgataata
     4981 atggtttctt agacgtcagg tggcactttt cggggaaatg tgcgcggaac ccctatttgt
     5041 ttatttttct aaatacattc aaatatgtat ccgctcatga gacaataacc ctgataaatg
     5101 cttcaataat attgaaaaag gaagagtatg agtattcaac atttccgtgt cgcccttatt
     5161 cccttttttg cggcattttg ccttcctgtt tttgctcacc cagaaacgct ggtgaaagta
     5221 aaagatgctg aagatcagtt gggtgcacga gtgggttaca tcgaactgga tctcaacagc
     5281 ggtaagatcc ttgagagttt tcgccccgaa gaacgttttc caatgatgag cacttttaaa
     5341 gttctgctat gtggcgcggt attatcccgt attgacgccg ggcaagagca actcggtcgc
     5401 cgcatacact attctcagaa tgacttggtt gagtactcac cagtcacaga aaagcatctt
     5461 acggatggca tgacagtaag agaattatgc agtgctgcca taaccatgag tgataacact
     5521 gcggccaact tacttctgac aacgatcgga ggaccgaagg agctaaccgc ttttttgcac
     5581 aacatggggg atcatgtaac tcgccttgat cgttgggaac cggagctgaa tgaagccata
     5641 ccaaacgacg agcgtgacac cacgatgcct gtagcaatgg caacaacgtt gcgcaaacta
     5701 ttaactggcg aactacttac tctagcttcc cggcaacaat taatagactg gatggaggcg
     5761 gataaagttg caggaccact tctgcgctcg gcccttccgg ctggctggtt tattgctgat
     5821 aaatctggag ccggtgagcg tgggtctcgc ggtatcattg cagcactggg gccagatggt
     5881 aagccctccc gtatcgtagt tatctacacg acggggagtc aggcaactat ggatgaacga
     5941 aatagacaga tcgctgagat aggtgcctca ctgattaagc attggtaact gtcagaccaa
     6001 gtttactcat atatacttta gattgattta aaacttcatt tttaatttaa aaggatctag
     6061 gtgaagatcc tttttgataa tctcatgacc aaaatccctt aacgtgagtt ttcgttccac
     6121 tgagcgtcag accccgtaga aaagatcaaa ggatcttctt gagatccttt ttttctgcgc
     6181 gtaatctgct gcttgcaaac aaaaaaacca ccgctaccag cggtggtttg tttgccggat
     6241 caagagctac caactctttt tccgaaggta actggcttca gcagagcgca gataccaaat
     6301 actgtccttc tagtgtagcc gtagttaggc caccacttca agaactctgt agcaccgcct
     6361 acatacctcg ctctgctaat cctgttacca gtggctgctg ccagtggcga taagtcgtgt
     6421 cttaccgggt tggactcaag acgatagtta ccggataagg cgcagcggtc gggctgaacg
     6481 gggggttcgt gcacacagcc cagcttggag cgaacgacct acaccgaact gagataccta
     6541 cagcgtgagc tatgagaaag cgccacgctt cccgaaggga gaaaggcgga caggtatccg
     6601 gtaagcggca gggtcggaac aggagagcgc acgagggagc ttccaggggg aaacgcctgg
     6661 tatctttata gtcctgtcgg gtttcgccac ctctgacttg agcgtcgatt tttgtgatgc
     6721 tcgtcagggg ggcggagcct atggaaaaac gccagcaacg cggccttttt acggttcctg
     6781 gccttttgct ggccttttgc tcacatgttc tttcctgcgt tatcccctga ttctgtggat
     6841 aaccgtatta ccgcctttga gtgagctgat accgctcgcc gcagccgaac gaccgagcgc
     6901 agcgagtcag tgagcgagga agcggaagag cgcccaatac gcaaaccgcc tctccccgcg
     6961 cgttggccga ttcattaat
//
