>Addgene plasmid #22908 | pAAV-mCAMK-RFP | addgene full sequence | sequence record 129533 | Addgene NGS result
GATTCTGTGGATAACCGTATTACCGCCTTTGAGTGAGCTGATACCGCTCGCCGCAGCCGAACGACCGAGC
GCAGCGAGTCAGTGAGCGAGCGAGCGCGCAGAGAGGGAGTGGCCAACTCCATCACTAGGGGTTCCTTGTA
GTTAATGATTAACCCGCCATGCTACTTATCTACGTAGCCATGCTCTAGAGGATCCTTCGAAAAGCTTGTA
TAACATTATGGCCTTAGGTCACTTCATCTCCATGGGGTTCTTCTTCTGATTTTCTAGAAAATGAGATGGG
GGTGCAGAGAGCTTCCTCAGTGACCTGCCCAGGGTCACATCAGAAATGTCAGAGCTAGAACTTGAACTCA
GATTACTAATCTTAAATTCCATGCCTTGGGGGCATGCAAGTACGATATACAGAAGGAGTGAACTCATTAG
GGCAGATGACCAATGAGTTTAGGAAAGAAGAGTCCAGGGCAGGGTACATCTACACCACCCGCCCAGCCCT
GGGTGAGTCCAGCCACGTTCACCTCATTATAGTTGCCTCTCTCCAGTCCTACCTTGACGGGAAGCACAAG
CAGAAACTGGGACAGGAGCCCCAGGAGACCAAATCTTCATGGTCCCTCTGGGAGGATGGGTGGGGAGAGC
TGTGGCAGAGGCCTCAGGAGGGGCCCTGCTGCTCAGTGGTGACAGATAGGGGTGAGAAAGCAGACAGAGT
CATTCCGTCAGCATTCTGGGTCTGTTTGGTACTTCTTCTCACGCTAAGGTGGCGGTGTGATATGCACAAT
GGCTAAAAAGCAGGGAGAGCTGGAAAGAAACAAGGACAGAGACAGAGGCCAAGTCAACCAGACCAATTCC
CAGAGGAAGCAAAGAAACCATTACAGAGACTACAAGGGGGAAGGGAAGGAGAGATGAATTAGCTTCCCCT
GTAAACCTTAGAACCCAGCTGTTGCCAGGGCAACGGGGCAATACCTGTCTCTTCAGAGGAGATGAAGTTG
CCAGGGTAACTACATCCTGTCTTTCTCAAGGACCATCCCAGAATGTGGCACCCACTAGCCGTTACCATAG
CAACTGCCTCTTTGCCCCACTTAATCCCATCCCGTCTGTTAAAAGGGCCCTATAGTTGGAGGTGGGGGAG
GTAGGAAGAGCGATGATCACTTGTGGACTAAGTTTGTTCGCATCCCCTTCTCCAACCCCCTCAGTACATC
ACCCTGGGGGAACAGGGTCCACTTGCTCCTGGGCCCACACAGTCCTGCAGTATTGTGTATATAAGGCCAG
GGCAAAGAGGAGCAGGTTTTAAAGTGAAAGGCAGGCAGGTGTTGGGGAGGCAGTTACCGGGGCAACGGGA
ACAGGGCGTTTCGGAGGTGGTTGCCATGGGGACCTGGATGCTGACGAAGGCTCGCGAGGCTGTGAGCAGC
CACAGTGCCCTGCTCAGAAGCCCCAAGCTCGTCAGTCAAGCCGGTTCTCCGTTTGCACTCAGGAGCACGG
GCAGGCGAGTGGCCCCTAGTTCTGGGGGCAGCGGGGGATCCCCTACGGCCGGCCACGCGTTCGCGACCGC
GGGCTAGCGGCGCGCCGAGCTCGGATCCTGAGAACTTCAGGGTGAGTCTATGGGACCCTTGATGTTTTCT
TTCCCCTTCTTTTCTATGGTTAAGTTCATGTCATAGGAAGGGGAGAAGTAACAGGGTACACATATTGACC
AAATCAGGGTAATTTTGCATTTGTAATTTTAAAAAATGCTTTCTTCTTTTAATATACTTTTTTGTTTATC
TTATTTCTAATACTTTCCCTAATCTCTTTCTTTCAGGGCAATAATGATACAATGTATCATGCCTCTTTGC
ACCATTCTAAAGAATAACAGTGATAATTTCTGGGTTAAGGCAATAGCAATATTTCTGCATATAAATATTT
CTGCATATAAATTGTAACTGATGTAAGAGGTTTCATATTGCTAATAGCAGCTACAATCCAGCTACCATTC
TGCTTTTATTTTATGGTTGGGATAAGGCTGGATTATTCTGAGTCCAAGCTAGGCCCTTTTGCTAATCATG
TTCATACCTCTTATCTTCCTCCCACAGCTCCTGGGCAACGTGCTGGTCTGTGTGCTGGCCCATCACTTTG
GCAAAGCACGTGAATTCGAAGATCTGGCCGCCTCGGCCTCTAGAACTAGTGGATCCCCCGGGCTGCAGGA
ATTCGATGCTACCGGTCGCCACCATGGCCTCCTCCGAGGACGTCATCAAGGAGTTCATGCGCTTCAAGGT
GCGCATGGAGGGCTCCGTGAACGGCCACGAGTTCGAGATCGAGGGCGAGGGCGAGGGCCGCCCCTACGAG
GGCACCCAGACCGCCAAGCTGAAGGTGACCAAGGGCGGCCCCCTGCCCTTCGCCTGGGACATCCTGTCCC
CCCAGTTCCAGTACGGCTCCAAGGTGTACGTGAAGCACCCCGCCGACATCCCCGACTACAAGAAGCTGTC
CTTCCCCGAGGGCTTCAAGTGGGAGCGCGTGATGAACTTCGAGGACGGCGGCGTGGTGACCGTGACCCAG
GACTCCTCCCTGCAGGACGGCTCCTTCATCTACAAGGTGAAGTTCATCGGCGTGAACTTCCCCTCCGACG
GCCCCGTAATGCAGAAGAAGACTATGGGCTGGGAGGCCTCCACCGAGCGCCTGTACCCCCGCGACGGCGT
GCTGAAGGGCGAGATCCACAAGGCCCTGAAGCTGAAGGACGGCGGCCACTACCTGGTGGAGTTCAAGTCC
ATCTACATGGCCAAGAAGCCCGTGCAGCTGCCCGGCTACTACTACGTGGACTCCAAGCTGGACATCACCT
CCCACAACGAGGACTACACCATCGTGGAGCAGTACGAGCGCGCCGAGGGCCGCCACCACCTGTTCCTGTA
GCGGCCAAATGAATTCCCAAACCGTACGGGAAACGGCCCTATTCTATAGTGTCACCTAAATGCTAGAGCT
CGCTGATCAGCCTCGACTGTGCCTTCTAGTTGCCAGCCATCTGTTGTTTGCCCCTCCCCCGTGCCTTCCT
TGACCCTGGAAGGTGCCACTCCCACTGTCCTTTCCTAATAAAATGAGGAAATTGCATCGCATTGTCTGAG
TAGGTGTCATTCTATTCTGGGGGGTGGGGTGGGGCAGGACAGCAAGGGGGAGGATTGGGAAGACAATAGC
GCGGCCGCTCTAGAGCATGGCTACGTAGATAAGTAGCATGGCGGGTTAATCATTAACTACAAGGAACCCC
TAGTGATGGAGTTGGCCACTCCCTCTCTGCGCGCTCGCTCGCTCACTGAGGCCGGGCGACCAAAGGTCGC
CCGACGCCCGGGCTTTGCCCGGGCGGCCTCAGTGAGCGAGCGAGCGCGCAGCTGGCGTAATAGCGAAGAG
GCCCGCACCGATCGCCCTTCCCAACAGTTGCGCAGCCTGAATGGCGAATGGCGATTCCGTTGCAATGGCT
GGCGGTAATATTGTTCTGGATATTACC
[378 nt withheld, positions 3458-3835]
C
[91 nt withheld, positions 3837-3927]
A
[49 nt withheld, positions 3929-3977]
CCTTTGACGTTGGAGTCCACGTTCTTTAATAGTGGACTCTTGTTCCAAACTGGAACAACACTCAACCCTA
TCTCGGTCTATTCTTTTGATTTATAAGGGATTTTGCCGATTTCGGCCTATTGGTTAAAAAATGAGCTGAT
TTAACAAAAATTTAACGCGAATTTTAACAAAATATTAACGCTTACAATTTAAATATTTGCTTATACAATC
T
[100 nt withheld, positions 4189-4288]
CTCAGGCAATGACCTGATAGCCTTTGTAG
[69 nt withheld, positions 4318-4386]
TGGTGATTTGACTGTCTCCGGCCTTTCTCACCCGTTTGAATCTTTACCTACACATTACTCAGGCATTGCA
TTTAAAATATATGAGGGTTCTAAAAATTTTTATCCTTGCGTTGAAATAAAGGCTTCTCCC
[83 nt withheld, positions 4517-4599]
TTCTTTGCCTTGCCTGTATGATTTATTGGATGTTGGAATCGCCTGATGCGGTATTTTCTCCTTACGCATC
TGTGCGGTATTTCACACCGCATATGGTGCACTCTCAGTACAATCTGCTCTGATGCCGCATAGTTAAGCCA
GCCCCGACACCCGCCAACACCCGCTGACGCGCCCTGACGGGCTTGTCTGCTCCCGGCATCCGCTTACAGA
CAAGCTGTGACCGTCTCCGGGAGCTGCATGTGTCAGAGGTTTTCACCGTCATCACCGAAACGCGCGAGAC
GAAAGGGCCTCGTGATACGCCTATTTTTATAGGTTAATGTCATGATAATAATGGTTTCTTAGACGTCAGG
TGGCACTTTTCGGGGAAATGTGCGCGGAACCCCTATTTGTTTATTTTTCTAAATACATTCAAATATGTAT
CCGCTCATGAGACAATAACCCTGATAAATGCTTCAATAATATTGAAAAAGGAAGAGTATGAGTATTCAAC
ATTTCCGTGTCGCCCTTATTCCCTTTTTTGCGGCATTTTGCCTTCCTGTTTTTGCTCACCCAGAAACGCT
GGTGAAAGTAAAAGATGCTGAAGATCAGTTGGGTGCACGAGTGGGTTACATCGAACTGGATCTCAACAGC
GGTAAGATCCTTGAGAGTTTTCGCCCCGAAGAACGTTTTCCAATGATGAGCACTTTTAAAGTTCTGCTAT
GTGGCGCGGTATTATCCCGTATTGACGCCGGGCAAGAGCAACTCGGTCGCCGCATACACTATTCTCAGAA
TGACTTGGTTGAGTACTCACCAGTCACAGAAAAGCATCTTACGGATGGCATGACAGTAAGAGAATTATGC
AGTGCTGCCATAACCATGAGTGATAACACTGCGGCCAACTTACTTCTGACAACGATCGGAGGACCGAAGG
AGCTAACCGCTTTTTTGCACAACATGGGGGATCATGTAACTCGCCTTGATCGTTGGGAACCGGAGCTGAA
TGAAGCCATACCAAACGACGAGCGTGACACCACGATGCCTGTAGCAATGGCAACAACGTTGCGCAAACTA
TTAACTGGCGAACTACTTACTCTAGCTTCCCGGCAACAATTAATAGACTGGATGGAGGCGGATAAAGTTG
CAGGACCACTTCTGCGCTCGGCCCTTCCGGCTGGCTGGTTTATTGCTGATAAATCTGGAGCCGGTGAGCG
TGGGTCTCGCGGTATCATTGCAGCACTGGGGCCAGATGGTAAGCCCTCCCGTATCGTAGTTATCTACACG
ACGGGGAGTCAGGCAACTATGGATGAACGAAATAGACAGATCGCTGAGATAGGTGCCTCACTGATTAAGC
ATTGGTAACTGTCAGACCAAGTTTACTCATATATACTTTAGATTGATTTAAAACTTCATTTTTAATTTAA
AAGGATCTAGGTGAAGATCCTTTTTGATAATCTCATGACCAAAATCCCTTAACGTGAGTTTTCGTTCCAC
TGAGCGTCAGACCCCGTAGAAAAGATCAAAGGATCTTCTTGAGATCCTTTTTTTCTGCGCGTAATCTGCT
GCTTGCAAACAAAAAAACCACCGCTACCAGCGGTGGTTTGTTTGCCGGATCAAGAGCTACCAACTCTTTT
TCCGAAGGTAACTGGCTTCAGCAGAGCGCAGATACCAAATACTGTTCTTCTAGTGTAGCCGTAGTTAGGC
CACCACTTCAAGAACTCTGTAGCACCGCCTACATACCTCGCTCTGCTAATCCTGTTACCAGTGGCTGCTG
CCAGTGGCGATAAGTCGTGTCTTACCGGGTTGGACTCAAGACGATAGTTACCGGATAAGGCGCAGCGGTC
GGGCTGAACGGGGGGTTCGTGCACACAGCCCAGCTTGGAGCGAACGACCTACACCGAACTGAGATACCTA
CAGCGTGAGCTATGAGAAAGCGCCACGCTTCCCGAAGGGAGAAAGGCGGACAGGTATCCGGTAAGCGGCA
GGGTCGGAACAGGAGAGCGCACGAGGGAGCTTCCAGGGGGAAACGCCTGGTATCTTTATAGTCCTGTCGG
GTTTCGCCACCTCTGACTTGAGCGTCGATTTTTGTGATGCTCGTCAGGGGGGCGGAGCCTATGGAAAAAC
GCCAGCAACGCGGCCTTTTTACGGTTCCTGGCCTTTTGCTGGCCTTTTGCTCACATGTTCTTTCCTGCGT
TATCCCCT
Features (pLannotate 1.2.2; 18 found; start..end, strand, type, name):
      1..90      +  rep_origin     RSF ori (fragment): Plasmids containing the RSF 1030 origin of replication can be propagated in E. coli cells that contain additional plasmids with compatible origins.
     79..136     -  repeat_region  AAV2 ITR (fragment): inverted terminal repeat of adeno-associated virus serotype 2 inverted
    214..1502    +  promoter       CaMKII promoter: promoter for the mouse calcium/calmodulin-dependent kinase II α subunit
   1582..2057    +  intron         β-globin intron: internally truncated intron from human β-globin
   2138..2177    +  misc_feature   MCS (fragment): pBluescript multiple cloning site
   2194..2871    +  CDS            DsRed-Express: rapidly maturing tetrameric variant of DsRed fluorescent protein (Bevis and Glick, 2002) mammalian codon-optimized
   2913..2931    -  promoter       SP6 promoter: promoter for bacteriophage SP6 RNA polymerase
   2957..3068    +  polyA_signal   bGH poly(A) signal: bovine growth hormone polyadenylation signal
   3212..3344    +  repeat_region  AAV2 ITR (fragment): inverted terminal repeat of adeno-associated virus serotype 2 inverted
   3339..3408    +  CDS            lacZα (fragment): LacZα fragment of β-galactosidase; lacZ fragment
   3419..3724    +  CDS            M13 gene IV (fragment) (sequence partly withheld): pIV; IV; phage assembly
   3712..4140    +  rep_origin     f1 ori (sequence partly withheld): f1 bacteriophage origin of replication; arrow indicates direction of (+) strand synthesis
   4230..4633    +  CDS            M13 gene II (fragment) (sequence partly withheld): pII; II; replication
   4641..4740    -  misc_feature   bom (fragment): basis of mobility region from pBR322
   4842..4877    -  CDS            rop (fragment): Rop protein, which maintains plasmids at low copy number; rop
   4972..5076    +  promoter       AmpR promoter: bla
   5077..5937    +  CDS            AmpR: β-lactamase; bla; confers resistance to ampicillin, carbenicillin, and related antibiotics
   6108..6696    +  rep_origin     ori: high-copy-number ColE1/pMB1/pBR322/pUC origin of replication
