[The description below was written by a language model from this plasmid's Addgene catalogue record, the feature table of its GenBank file and pLannotate feature annotations shown in this document.]
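Description:
pAAV-mCAMK-RFP is an adeno-associated virus transfer plasmid built on a pAAV backbone for expressing a red fluorescent reporter in mammalian neurons under a mouse Camk2a (α-calcium/calmodulin-dependent protein kinase II) promoter. It is propagated in E. coli as a high-copy plasmid through a ColE1/pUC-type origin and selected with ampicillin via the bla gene. An f1/M13 phage origin, flanked by fragments of M13 genes, is also present in the backbone. The recombination-deficient Stbl3 strain is listed for growth, a common choice for maintaining the repeat-rich AAV inverted terminal repeats.

The expression cassette lies between AAV2 ITRs, which are the cis elements needed for replication and packaging of the intervening DNA into AAV particles. It consists of the CaMKII promoter (annotated at about 1.3 kb, although the catalogue lists a 3 kb insert), an internally truncated human β-globin intron that typically enhances transcript processing, a Kozak consensus, the mammalian codon-optimized DsRed-Express coding sequence (a rapidly maturing tetrameric DsRed variant, the "RFP" of the name), and a bovine growth hormone polyadenylation signal. A reverse-oriented SP6 promoter sits downstream of the reporter and serves as a sequencing primer site.

The two sequence records differ: the depositor's map is 6,979 bp and annotates only the left ITR, while the repository's sequencing result is 6,777 nt and shows ITR fragments on both sides of the cassette. The depositor notes several mismatches and advises relying on the repository sequence. The associated publication examined preferential labeling of excitatory versus inhibitory cortical neurons by AAV and lentiviral vectors, consistent with use of this construct as a promoter-driven neuronal reporter.
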