Addgene plasmid #22908: pAAV-mCAMK-RFP
Depositing lab: Edward Callaway. Depositing organization: Salk Institute for Biological Studies. Publication: Preferential labeling of inhibitory and excitatory cortical neurons by endogenous tropism of adeno-associated virus and lentivirus vectors. Nathanson JL, Yanagawa Y, Obata K, Callaway EM. Neuroscience. 2009 Jun 30. 161(2):441-50. 10.1016/j.neuroscience.2009.03.032 PubMed 19318117.
Backbone
  Vector backbone: pAAV
  Backbone size w/o insert (bp): 4000
  Vector type: Mammalian Expression, AAV
Growth in bacteria
  Bacterial resistance: Ampicillin, 100 μg/mL
  Growth temperature: 37°C
  Growth strain: Stbl3
  Growth instructions: Stbl3
  Copy number: High Copy
Gene/Insert
  Gene/Insert name: mouse alpha-calcium/calmodulin-dependent protein kinase II promoter
  Species: M. musculus (mouse)
  Insert size (bp): 3000
  Entrez Gene: Camk2a (a.k.a. CaMKII, mKIAA0968)
  Cloning method: Restriction Enzyme
  Sequencing primers: 5′ Unknown; 3′ SP6
Terms and licenses: Academic/Nonprofit Terms; Industry Terms: Not Available to Industry
Depositor comments: Please note- this plasmid contains the mouse α-calcium/calmodulin-dependent protein kinase II promoter (mCAMK). There are several mismatches between depositor's sequence and Addgene's sequence. Please refer to Addgene's results for the correct sequence.
How to cite: pAAV-mCAMK-RFP was a gift from Edward Callaway (Addgene plasmid # 22908 ; http://n2t.net/addgene:22908 ; RRID:Addgene_22908)
