>Addgene plasmid #22908 | pAAV-mCAMK-RFP | addgene partial sequence | sequence record 28770 | 22908 with hBglob-intron-R 5'-GGTGCAAAGAGGCATGATAC
TAGGGAAAGTATTAGAAATAAGATAAACAAAAAAGTATATTAAAAGAAGAAAGCATTTTTTAAAATTACA
AATGCAAAATTACCCTGATTTGGTCAATATGTGTACCCTGTTACTTCTCCCCTTCCTATGACATGAACTT
AACCATAGAAAAGAAGGGGAAAGAAAACATCAAGGGTCCCATAGACTCACCCTGAAGTTCTCAGGATCCG
AGCTCGGCGCGCCGCTAGCCCGCGGTCGCGAACGCGTGGCCGGCCGTAGGGGATCCCCCGCTGCCCCCAG
AACTAGGGGCCACTCGCCTGCCCGTGCTCCTGAGTGCAAACGGAGAACCGGCTTGACTGACGAGCTTGGG
GCTTCTGAGCAGGGCACTGTGGCTGCTCACAGCCTCGCGAGCCTTCGTCAGCATCCAGGTCCCCATGGCA
ACCACCTCCGAAACGCCCTGTTCCCGTTGCCCCGGTAACTGCCTCCCCAACACCTGCCTGCCTTTCACTT
TAAAACCTGCTCCTCTTTGCCCTGGCCTTATATACACAATACTGCAGGACTGTGTGGGCCCAGGAGCAAG
TGGACCCTGTTCCCCCAGGGTGATGTACTGAGGGGGTTGGAGAAGGGGATGCGAACAAACTTAGTCCACA
AGTGATCATCGCTCTTCCTACCTCCCCCACCTCCAACTATAGGGCCCTTTTAACAGACGGGATGGGATTA
AG
