>Addgene plasmid #22908 | pAAV-mCAMK-RFP | addgene partial sequence | sequence record 28771 | 22908 with dsRed1-N
TTGGTCACCTTCAGCTTGGCGGTCTGGGTGCCCTCGTAGGGGCGGCCCTCGCCCTCGCCCTCGATCTCGA
ACTCGTGGCCGTTCACGGAGCCCTCCATGCGCACCTTGAAGCGCATGAACTCCTTGATGACGTCCTCGGA
GGAGGCCATGGTGGCGACCGGTAGCATCGAATTCCTGCAGCCCGGGGGATCCACTAGTTCTAGAGGCCGA
GGCGGCCAGATCTTCGAATTCACGTGCTTTGCCAAAGTGATGGGCCAGCACACAGACCAGCACGTTGCCC
AGGAGCTGTGGGAGGAAGATAAGAGGTATGAACATGATTAGCAAAAGGGCCTAGCTTGGACTCAGAATAA
TCCAGCCTTATCCCAACCATAAAATAAAAGCAGAATGGTAGCTGGATTGTAGCTGCTATTAGCAATATGA
AACCTCTTACATCAGTTACAATTTATATGCAGAAATATTTATATGCAGAAATATTGCTATTGCCTTAACC
CAGAAATTATCACTGTTATTCTTTAGAATGGTGCAAAGAGGCATGATACATTGTATCATTATTGCCCTGA
AAGAAAGAGATTAGGGAAAGTATTAGAAATAAGATAAACAAAAAAGTATATTAAAAGAAGAAAGCATTTT
TTAAAATTACAAATGCAAAATTACCCTGATTTGGTCAATATGTGTACCCTGTTACTTCTCCCCTTCCTAT
GACATGAACTTAACCATAGAAAAGA
